>Addgene plasmid #125809 | pFH32 | addgene full sequence | sequence record 252675 | Addgene NGS Result
GTGGCTCTTCAGTGGACGAAAGGGCCTCGTGATACGCCTATTTTTATAGGTTAATGTCATGATAATAATG
GTTTCTTAGACGTCAGGTGGCACTTTTCGGGGAAATGTGCGCGGAACCCCTATTTGTTTATTTTTCTAAA
TACATTCAAATATGTATCCGCTCATGAGACAATAACCCTGATAAATGCTTCAATAATATTGAAAAAGGAA
GAGTATGCGCTCACGCAACTGGTCCAGAACCTTGACCGAACGCAGCGGTGGTAACGGCGCAGTGGCGGTT
TTCATGGCTTGTTATGACTGTTTTTTTTTGGGGTACAGTCTATGCCTCGGGCATCCAAGCAGCAAGCGCG
TTACGCCGTGGGTCGATGTTTGATGTTATGGAGCAGCAACGATGTTACGCAGCAGGGCAGTCGCCCTAAA
ACAAAGTTAAACATCATGAGGGAAGCGGTGATCGCCGAAGTATCGACTCAACTATCAGAGGTAGTTGGCG
TCATCGAGCGCCATCTCGAACCGACGTTGCTGGCCGTACATTTGTACGGCTCCGCAGTGGATGGCGGCCT
GAAGCCACACAGCGATATTGATTTGCTGGTTACGGTGACCGTAAGGCTTGATGAAACAACGCGGCGAGCT
TTGATCAACGACCTTTTGGAAACTTCGGCTTCCCCTGGAGAGAGCGAGATTCTCCGCGCTGTAGAAGTCA
CCATTGTTGTGCACGACGACATCATTCCGTGGCGTTATCCAGCTAAGCGCGAACTGCAATTTGGAGAATG
GCAGCGCAATGACATTCTTGCAGGTATCTTCGAGCCAGCCACGATCGACATTGATCTGGCTATCTTGCTG
ACAAAAGCAAGAGAACATAGCGTTGCCTTGGTAGGTCCAGCGGCGGAGGAACTCTTTGATCCGGTTCCTG
AACAGGATCTATTTGAGGCGCTAAATGAAACCTTAACGCTATGGAACTCGCCGCCCGACTGGGCTGGCGA
TGAGCGAAATGTAGTGCTTACGTTGTCCCGCATTTGGTACAGCGCAGTAACCGGCAAAATCGCGCCGAAG
GATGTCGCTGCCGACTGGGCAATGGAGCGCCTGCCGGCCCAGTATCAGCCCGTCATACTTGAAGCTAGAC
AGGCTTATCTTGGACAAGAAGAAGATCGCTTGGCCTCGCGCGCAGATCAGTTGGAAGAATTTGTCCATTA
CGTAAAAGGCGAGATCACCAAGGTAGTCGGCAAATAACTGTCAGACCAAGTTTACTCATATATACTTTAG
ATTGATTTAAAACTTCATTTTTAATTTAAAAGGATCTAGGTGAAGATCCTTTTTGATAATCTCATGACCA
AAATCCCTTAACGTGAGTTTTCGTTCCACTGAGCGTCAGACCCCGTAGAAAAGATCAAAGGATCTTCTTG
AGATCCTTTTTTTCTGCGCGTAATCTGCTGCTTGCAAACAAAAAAACCACCGCTACCAGCGGTGGTTTGT
TTGCCGGATCAAGAGCTACCAACTCTTTTTCCGAAGGTAACTGGCTTCAGCAGAGCGCAGATACCAAATA
CTGTTCTTCTAGTGTAGCCGTAGTTAGGCCACCACTTCAAGAACTCTGTAGCACCGCCTACATACCTCGC
TCTGCTAATCCTGTTACCAGTGGCTGCTGCCAGTGGCGATAAGTCGTGTCTTACCGGGTTGGACTCAAGA
CGATAGTTACCGGATAAGGCGCAGCGGTCGGGCTGAACGGGGGGTTCGTGCACACAGCCCAGCTTGGAGC
GAACGACCTACACCGAACTGAGATACCTACAGCGTGAGCTATGAGAAAGCGCCACGCTTCCCGAAGGGAG
AAAGGCGGACAGGTATCCGGTAAGCGGCAGGGTCGGAACAGGAGAGCGCACGAGGGAGCTTCCAGGGGGA
AACGCCTGGTATCTTTATAGTCCTGTCGGGTTTCGCCACCTCTGACTTGAGCGTCGATTTTTGTGATGCT
CGTCAGGGGGGCGGAGCCTATGGAAAAACGCCAGCAACGCGGCCTTTTTACGGTTCCTGGCCTTTTGCTG
GCCTTTTGCTCACATGTTCTTTCCTGCGTTATCCCCTGATTCTGTGGATAACCGTATTACCGCCTTTGAG
TGAGCTGATACCGCTCGCCGCAGCCGAACGACCGAGCGCAGCGAGTCAGTGAGCGAGGAAGCGGAAGAGC
GCCCAATACGCAAACCGCCTCTCCCCGCGCGTTGGCCGATTCATTAATCACTCTGTGGTCTCAAATGGCC
CCAAAGAAGAAGCGGAAGGTCGGTATCCACGGAGTCCCAGCAGCCGACAAGAAGTACAGCATCGGCCTGG
ACATCGGCACCAACTCTGTGGGCTGGGCCGTGATCACCGACGAGTACAAGGTGCCCAGCAAGAAATTCAA
GGTGCTGGGCAACACCGACCGGCACAGCATCAAGAAGAACCTGATCGGAGCCCTGCTGTTCGACAGCGGC
GAAACAGCCGAGGCCACCCGGCTGAAGAGAACCGCCAGAAGAAGATACACCAGACGGAAGAACCGGATCT
GCTATCTGCAAGAGATCTTCAGCAACGAGATGGCCAAGGTGGACGACAGCTTCTTCCACAGACTGGAAGA
GTCCTTCCTGGTGGAAGAGGATAAGAAGCACGAGCGGCACCCCATCTTCGGCAACATCGTGGACGAGGTG
GCCTACCACGAGAAGTACCCCACCATCTACCACCTGAGAAAGAAACTGGTGGACAGCACCGACAAGGCCG
ACCTGCGGCTGATCTATCTGGCCCTGGCCCACATGATCAAGTTCCGGGGCCACTTCCTGATCGAGGGCGA
CCTGAACCCCGACAACAGCGACGTGGACAAGCTGTTCATCCAGCTGGTGCAGACCTACAACCAGCTGTTC
GAGGAAAACCCCATCAACGCCAGCGGCGTGGACGCCAAGGCCATCCTGTCTGCCAGACTGAGCAAGAGCA
GACGGCTGGAAAATCTGATCGCCCAGCTGCCCGGCGAGAAGAAGAATGGCCTGTTCGGAAACCTGATTGC
CCTGAGCCTGGGCCTGACCCCCAACTTCAAGAGCAACTTCGACCTGGCCGAGGATGCCAAACTGCAGCTG
AGCAAGGACACCTACGACGACGACCTGGACAACCTGCTGGCCCAGATCGGCGACCAGTACGCCGACCTGT
TTCTGGCCGCCAAGAACCTGTCCGACGCCATCCTGCTGAGCGACATCCTGAGAGTGAACACCGAGATCAC
CAAGGCCCCCCTGAGCGCCTCTATGATCAAGAGATACGACGAGCACCACCAGGACCTGACCCTGCTGAAA
GCTCTCGTGCGGCAGCAGCTGCCTGAGAAGTACAAAGAGATTTTCTTCGACCAGAGCAAGAACGGCTACG
CCGGCTACATTGACGGCGGAGCCAGCCAGGAAGAGTTCTACAAGTTCATCAAGCCCATCCTGGAAAAGAT
GGACGGCACCGAGGAACTGCTCGTGAAGCTGAACAGAGAGGACCTGCTGCGGAAGCAGCGGACCTTCGAC
AACGGCAGCATCCCCCACCAGATCCACCTGGGAGAGCTGCACGCCATTCTGCGGCGGCAGGAAGATTTTT
ACCCATTCCTGAAGGACAACCGGGAAAAGATCGAGAAGATCCTGACCTTCCGCATCCCCTACTACGTGGG
CCCTCTGGCCAGGGGAAACAGCAGATTCGCCTGGATGACCAGAAAGAGCGAGGAAACCATCACCCCCTGG
AACTTCGAGGAAGTGGTGGACAAGGGCGCTTCCGCCCAGAGCTTCATCGAGCGGATGACCAACTTCGATA
AGAACCTGCCCAACGAGAAGGTGCTGCCCAAGCACAGCCTGCTGTACGAGTACTTCACCGTGTATAACGA
GCTGACCAAAGTGAAATACGTGACCGAGGGAATGAGAAAGCCCGCCTTCCTGAGCGGCGAGCAGAAAAAG
GCCATCGTGGACCTGCTGTTCAAGACCAACCGGAAAGTGACCGTGAAGCAGCTGAAAGAGGACTACTTCA
AGAAAATCGAGTGCTTCGACTCCGTGGAAATCTCCGGCGTGGAAGATCGGTTCAACGCCTCCCTGGGCAC
ATACCACGATCTGCTGAAAATTATCAAGGACAAGGACTTCCTGGACAATGAGGAAAACGAGGACATTCTG
GAAGATATCGTGCTGACCCTGACACTGTTTGAGGACAGAGAGATGATCGAGGAACGGCTGAAAACCTATG
CCCACCTGTTCGACGACAAAGTGATGAAGCAGCTGAAGCGGCGGAGATACACCGGCTGGGGCAGGCTGAG
CCGGAAGCTGATCAACGGCATCCGGGACAAGCAGTCCGGCAAGACAATCCTGGATTTCCTGAAGTCCGAC
GGCTTCGCCAACAGAAACTTCATGCAGCTGATCCACGACGACAGCCTGACCTTTAAAGAGGACATCCAGA
AAGCCCAGGTGTCCGGCCAGGGCGATAGCCTGCACGAGCACATTGCCAATCTGGCCGGCAGCCCCGCCAT
TAAGAAGGGCATCCTGCAGACAGTGAAGGTGGTGGACGAGCTCGTGAAAGTGATGGGCCGGCACAAGCCC
GAGAACATCGTGATCGAAATGGCCAGAGAGAACCAGACCACCCAGAAGGGACAGAAGAACAGCCGCGAGA
GAATGAAGCGGATCGAAGAGGGCATCAAAGAGCTGGGCAGCCAGATCCTGAAAGAACACCCCGTGGAAAA
CACCCAGCTGCAGAACGAGAAGCTGTACCTGTACTACCTGCAGAATGGGCGGGATATGTACGTGGACCAG
GAACTGGACATCAACCGGCTGTCCGACTACGATGTGGACCATATCGTGCCTCAGAGCTTTCTGAAGGACG
ACTCCATCGACAACAAGGTGCTGACCAGAAGCGACAAGAACCGGGGCAAGAGCGACAACGTGCCCTCCGA
AGAGGTCGTGAAGAAGATGAAGAACTACTGGCGGCAGCTGCTGAACGCCAAGCTGATTACCCAGAGAAAG
TTCGACAATCTGACCAAGGCCGAGAGAGGCGGCCTGAGCGAACTGGATAAGGCCGGCTTCATCAAGAGAC
AGCTGGTGGAAACCCGGCAGATCACAAAGCACGTGGCACAGATCCTGGACTCCCGGATGAACACTAAGTA
CGACGAGAATGACAAGCTGATCCGGGAAGTGAAAGTGATCACCCTGAAGTCCAAGCTGGTGTCCGATTTC
CGGAAGGATTTCCAGTTTTACAAAGTGCGCGAGATCAACAACTACCACCACGCCCACGACGCCTACCTGA
ACGCCGTCGTGGGAACCGCCCTGATCAAAAAGTACCCTAAGCTGGAAAGCGAGTTCGTGTACGGCGACTA
CAAGGTGTACGACGTGCGGAAGATGATCGCCAAGAGCGAGCAGGAAATCGGCAAGGCTACCGCCAAGTAC
TTCTTCTACAGCAACATCATGAACTTTTTCAAGACCGAGATTACCCTGGCCAACGGCGAGATCCGGAAGC
GGCCTCTGATCGAGACAAACGGCGAAACCGGGGAGATCGTGTGGGATAAGGGCCGGGATTTTGCCACCGT
GCGGAAAGTGCTGAGCATGCCCCAAGTGAATATCGTGAAAAAGACCGAGGTGCAGACAGGCGGCTTCAGC
AAAGAGTCTATCCGGCCCAAGAGGAACAGCGATAAGCTGATCGCCAGAAAGAAGGACTGGGACCCTAAGA
AGTACGGCGGCTTCGTTAGCCCCACCGTGGCCTATTCTGTGCTGGTGGTGGCCAAAGTGGAAAAGGGCAA
GTCCAAGAAACTGAAGAGTGTGAAAGAGCTGCTGGGGATCACCATCATGGAAAGAAGCAGCTTCGAGAAG
AATCCCATCGACTTTCTGGAAGCCAAGGGCTACAAAGAAGTGAAAAAGGACCTGATCATCAAGCTGCCTA
AGTACTCCCTGTTCGAGCTGGAAAACGGCCGGAAGAGAATGCTGGCCTCTGCCCGGTTCCTGCAGAAGGG
AAACGAACTGGCCCTGCCCTCCAAATATGTGAACTTCCTGTACCTGGCCAGCCACTATGAGAAGCTGAAG
GGCTCCCCCGAGGATAATGAGCAGAAACAGCTGTTTGTGGAACAGCACAAGCACTACCTGGACGAGATCA
TCGAGCAGATCAGCGAGTTCTCCAAGAGAGTGATCCTGGCCGACGCTAATCTGGACAAAGTGCTGTCCGC
CTACAACAAGCACCGGGATAAGCCCATCAGAGAGCAGGCCGAGAATATCATCCACCTGTTTACCCTGACC
AATCTGGGAGCCCCTCGGGCCTTCAAGTACTTTGACACCACCATCGACCGGAAGGTGTACCGGAGCACCA
AAGAGGTGCTGGACGCCACCCTGATCCACCAGAGCATCACCGGCCTGTACGAGACACGGATCGACCTGTC
TCAGCTGGGAGGCGACAAAAGGCCGGCGGCCACGAAAAAGGCCGGCCAGGCAAAAAAGAAAAAGTAAGCT
TTGAGACCACGAA
Features (pLannotate 1.2.2; 9 found; start..end, strand, type, name):
    110..214     +  promoter       AmpR promoter: bla
    205..285     -  CDS            int (fragment): INT2_ECOLX - Protein inferred from homology: Swiss-Prot protein existence level 3. Putative integrase believed to be involved in the insertion of antibiotic resistance genes into plasmids and transposons. From Escherichia coli.
    373..429     +  CDS            GmR (fragment): gentamycin acetyltransferase; aacC1; confers resistance to gentamycin
    436..1224    +  CDS            aadA: S3AD_ECOLX - Experimental evidence at protein level: Swiss-Prot protein existence level 1. Mediates bacterial resistance to the antibiotics streptomycin and spectinomycin. From Escherichia coli.
   1398..1986    +  rep_origin     ori: high-copy-number ColE1/pMB1/pBR322/pUC origin of replication
   2169..2218    +  CDS            lacI (fragment): lac repressor; lacI; The lac repressor binds to the lac operator to inhibit transcription in E. coli. This inhibition can be relieved by adding lactose or isopropyl-β-D-thiogalactopyranoside (IPTG).
   2286..3887    +  CDS            Cas9(N): N-terminal portion of Streptococcus pyogenes Cas9 (Zetsche et al., 2015)
   3888..6386    +  CDS            Cas9(C): C-terminal portion of Streptococcus pyogenes Cas9 (Zetsche et al., 2015)
   6387..6434    +  CDS            nucleoplasmin NLS: bipartite nuclear localization signal from nucleoplasmin
