[The description below was written by a language model from this plasmid's Addgene catalogue record and pLannotate feature annotations shown in this document.]
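Description:
pFH32 is a Level 0 module from a modular (Golden Gate/MoClo-style) cloning toolkit for plant genome editing. It carries a human codon-optimized coding sequence for SpCas9-NG in the pICH41308 backbone. As a Level 0 part it is a storage and donor plasmid, not an expression construct. The feature table shows no eukaryotic promoter or terminator flanking the Cas9 sequence, which fits a part meant to be combined with separate promoter and terminator modules into a transcription unit at the next assembly level. The type IIS restriction sites and fusion overhangs used for such assembly are not annotated in the record, so their identity is not stated.

The 6,453 nt plasmid replicates in E. coli from a high-copy ColE1/pUC-type origin. Selection uses spectinomycin through the aadA aminoglycoside adenylyltransferase gene, which lies downstream of a bla-type (AmpR) promoter. Short fragments annotated as an integrase, a gentamicin acetyltransferase and lacI are probably remnants of the resistance cassette and backbone, and are not functional genes.

The payload is annotated as two abutting segments, Cas9(N) and Cas9(C). Together they form one continuous Streptococcus pyogenes Cas9 open reading frame, and the split reflects the annotation tool's reference entries, not a split-Cas9 design. The open reading frame is followed directly by a C-terminal bipartite nucleoplasmin nuclear localization signal. SpCas9-NG is an engineered Cas9 variant that recognizes a relaxed NG protospacer-adjacent motif instead of NGG, which widens the range of targetable sites. The specific substitutions are not listed in the record. The module is intended for building plant CRISPR vectors where broader PAM compatibility is wanted.
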