Addgene plasmid #125809: pFH32
Purpose: Level0 SpCas9-NG, human codon optimized
Depositing lab: Vladimir Nekrasov. Depositing organization: Rothamsted Research. Publication: A modular cloning toolkit for genome editing in plants. Hahn F, Korolev A, Sanjurjo Loures L, Nekrasov V. BMC Plant Biol. 2020 Apr 23;20(1):179. doi: 10.1186/s12870-020-02388-2. PubMed 32326901.
Backbone
  Vector backbone: pICH41308
  Vector type: Plant Expression, CRISPR, Synthetic Biology
Growth in bacteria
  Bacterial resistance: Spectinomycin, 50 μg/mL
  Growth temperature: 37°C
  Growth strain: DH5alpha
  Copy number: High Copy
Gene/Insert
  Gene/Insert name: SpCas9-NG, human codon optimized
  Species: Synthetic
Terms and licenses: Academic/Nonprofit Terms; Industry Terms: Not Available to Industry
How to cite: pFH32 was a gift from Vladimir Nekrasov (Addgene plasmid # 125809 ; http://n2t.net/addgene:125809 ; RRID:Addgene_125809)
